>Addgene plasmid #163143 | pLyGo-Kp-1 | addgene full sequence | sequence record 338667 | Addgene NGS Result
AGATCTAACATCCAAAGACGAAAGGTTGAATGAAACCTTTTTGCCATCCGACATCCACAGGTCCATTCTC
ACACATAAGTGCCAAACGCAACAGGAGGGGATACACTAGCAGCAGACCGTTGCAAACGCAGGACCTCCAC
TCCTCTTCTCCTCAACACCCACTTTTGCCATCGAAAAACCAGCCCAGTTATTGGGCTTGATTGGAGCTCG
CTCATTCCAATTCCTTCTATTAGGCTACTAACACCATGACTTTATTAGCCTGTCTATCCTGGCCCCCCTG
GCGAGGTTCATGTTTGTTTATTTCCGAATGCAACAAGCTCCGCATTACACCCGAACATCACTCCAGATGA
GGGCTTTCTGAGTGTGGGGTCAAATAGTTTCATGTTCCCCAAATGGCCCAAAACTGACAGTTTAAACGCT
GTCTTGGAACCTAATATGACAAAAGCGTGATCTCATCCAAGATGAACTAAGTTTGGTTCGTTGAAATGCT
AACGGCCAGTTGGTCAAAAAGAAACTTCCAAAAGTCGGCATACCGTTTGTCTTGTTTGGTATTGATTGAC
GAATGCTCAAAAATAATCTCATTAATGCTTAGCGCAGTCTCTCTATCGCTTCTGAACCCCGGTGCACCTG
TGCCGAAACGCAAATGGGGAAACACCCGCTTTTTGGATGATTATGCATTGTCTCCACATTGTATGCTTCC
AAGATTCTGGTGGGAATACTGCTGATAGCCTAACGTTCATGATCAAAATTTAACTGTTCTAACCCCTACT
TGACAGCAATATATAAACAGAAGGAAGCTGCCCTGTCTTAAACCTTTTTTTTTATCATCATTATTAGCTT
ACTTTCATAATTGCGACTGGTTCCAATTGACAAGCTTTTGATTTTAACGACTTTTAACGACAACTTGAGA
AGATCAAAAAACAACTAATTATTCGAAGGATCCAAACGATGAGATTTCCTTCAATTTTTACTGCAGTTTT
ATTCGCAGCATCCTCCGCATTAGCTGCTCCAGTCAACACTACAACAGAAGATGAAACGGCACAAATTCCG
GCTGAAGCTGTCATCGGTTACTCAGATTTAGAAGGGGATTTCGATGTTGCTGTTTTGCCATTTTCCAACA
GCACAAATAACGGGTTATTGTTTATAAATACTACTATTGCCAGCATTGCTGCTAAAGAAGAAGGGGTATC
TCTCGAGAAAAGAGAGGCTGAAGCTCATCGAAGAGCTTAATTATATTCCCCAGAACATCAGGTTAATGGC
GTTTTTGATGTCATTTTCGCGGTGGCTGAGATCAGCCACTTCTTCCCCGATAACGGAGACCGGCACACTG
GCCATATCGGTGGTCATCATGCGCCAGCTTTTATCCCCGATATGCACCACCGGGTAAAGTTCACGGGAGA
CTTTATCTGACAGCAGACGTGCACTGGCCAGGGGGATCACCATCCGTCGCCCGGGCGTGTCAATAATATC
ACTCTGTACATCCACAAACAGACGATAACGGCTCTCTCTTTTATAGGTGTAAACCTTAAACTGCATAGCA
TACCTCTTTTTGACATACTTCGGGTATACATATCAGTATATATTCTTATACCGCAAAAATCAGCGCGCAA
ATACGCATACTGTTATCTGGCTTTTAGTAGCGAAAAAACCCCGCCGAAGCGGGGTTTTTTGCGGCTCTTC
GTAATTCGCCTTAGACATGACTGTTCCTCAGTTCAAGTTGGGCACTTACGAGAAGACCGGTCTTGCTAGA
TTCTAATCAAGAGGATGTCAGAATGCCATTTGCCTGAGAGATGCAGGCTTCATTTTTGATACTTTTTTAT
TTGTAACCTATATAGTATAGGATTTTTTTTGTCATTTTGTTTCTTCTCGTACGAGCTTGCTCCTGATCAG
CCTATCTCGCAGCTGATGAATATCTTGTGGTAGGGGTTTGGGAAAATCATTCGAGTTTGATGTTTTTCTT
GGTATTTCCCACTCCTCTTCAGAGTACAGAAGATTAAGTGAGACGTTCGTTTGTGCAAGCTTATCGATAA
GCTTTAATGCGGTAGTTTATCACAGTTAAATTGCTAACGCAGTCAGGCACCGTGTATGAAATCTAACAAT
GCGCTCATCGTCATCCTCGGCACCGTCACCCTGGATGCTGTAGGCATAGGCTTGGTTATGCCGGTACTGC
CGGGCCTCTTGCGGGATATCGTCCATTCCGACAGCATCGCCAGTCACTATGGCGTGCTGCTAGCGCTATA
TGCGTTGATGCAATTTCTATGCGCACCCGTTCTCGGAGCACTGTCCGACCGCTTTGGCCGCCGCCCAGTC
CTGCTCGCTTCGCTACTTGGAGCCACTATCGACTACGCGATCATGGCGATCACACCCGTCCTGTGGATCT
ATCGAATCTAAATGTAAGTTAAAATCTCTAAATAATTAAATAAGTCCCAGTTTCTCCATACGAACCTTAA
CAGCATTGCGGTGAGCATCTAGACCTTCAACAGCAGCCAGATCCATCACTGCTTGGCCAATATGTTTCAG
TCCCTCAGGAGTTACGTCTTGTGAAGTGATGAACTTCTGGAAGGTTGCAGTGTTAACTCCGCTGTATTGA
CGGGCATATCCGTACGTTGGCAAAGTGTGGTTGGTACCGGAGGAGTAATCTCCACAACTCTCTGGAGAGT
AGGCACCAACAAACACAGATCCAGCGTGTTGTACTTGATCAACATAAGAAGAAGCATTCTCGATTTGCAG
GATCAAGTGTTCAGGAGCGTACTGATTGGACATTTCCAAAGCCTGCTCGTAGGTTGCAACCGATAGGGTT
GTAGAGTGTGCAATACACTTGCGTACAATTTCAACCCTTGGCAACTGCACAGCTTGGTTGTGAACAGCAT
CTTCAATTCTGGCAAGCTCCTTGTCTGTCATATCGACAGCCAACAGAATCACCTGGGAATCAATACCATG
TTCAGCTTGAGACAGAAGGTCTGAGGCAACGAAATCTGGATCAGCGTATTTATCAGCAATAACTAGAACT
TCAGAAGGCCCAGCAGGCATGTCAATACTACACAGGGCTGATGTGTCATTTTGAACCATCATCTTGGCAG
CAGTAACGAACTGGTTTCCTGGACCAAATATTTTGTCACACTTAGGAACAGTTTCTGTTCCGTAAGCCAT
AGCAGCTACTGCCTGGGCGCCTCCTGCTAGCACGATACACTTAGCACCAACCTTGTGGGCAACGTAGATG
ACTTCTGGGGTAAGGGTACCATCCTTCTTAGGTGGAGATGCAAAAACAATTTCTTTGCAACCAGCAACTT
TGGCAGGAACACCCAGCATCAGGGAAGTGGAAGGCAGAATTGCGGTTCCACCAGGAATATAGAGGCCAAC
TTTCTCAATAGGTCTTGCAAAACGAGAGCAGACTACACCAGGGCAAGTCTCAACTTGCAACGTCTCCGTT
AGTTGAGCTTCATGGAATTTCCTGACGTTATCTATAGAGAGATCAATGGCTCTCTTAACGTTATCTGGCA
ATTGCATAAGTTCCTCTGGGAAAGGAGCTTCTAACACAGGTGTCTTCAAAGCGACTCCATCAAACTTGGC
AGTTAGTTCTAAAAGGGCTTTGTCACCATTTTGACGAACATTGTCGACAATTGGTTTGACTAATTCCATA
ATCTGTTCCGTTTTCTGGATAGGACGACGAAGGGCATCTTCAATTTCTTGTGAGGAGGCCTTAGAAACGT
CAATTTTGCACAATTCAATACGACCTTCAGAAGGGACTTCTTTAGGTTTGGATTCTTCTTTAGGTTGTTC
CTTGGTGTATCCTGGCTTGGCATCTCCTTTCCTTCTAGTGACCTTTAGGGACTTCATATCCAGGTTTCTC
TCCACCTCGTCCAACGTCACACCGTACTTGGCACATCTAACTAATGCAAAATAAAATAAGTCAGCACATT
CCCAGGCTATATCTTCCTTGGATTTAGCTTCTGCAAGTTCATCAGCTTCCTCCCTAATTTTAGCGTTCAA
CAAAACTTCGTCGTCAAATAACCGTTTGGTATAAGAACCTTCTGGAGCATTGCTCTTACGATCCCACAAG
GTGGCTTCCATGGCTCTAAGACCCTTTGATTGGCCAAAACAGGAAGTGCGTTCCAAGTGACAGAAACCAA
CACCTGTTTGTTCAACCACAAATTTCAAGCAGTCTCCATCACAATCCAATTCGATACCCAGCAACTTTTG
AGTTGCTCCAGATGTAGCACCTTTATACCACAAACCGTGACGACGAGATTGGTAGACTCCAGTTTGTGTC
CTTATAGCCTCCGGAATAGACTTTTTGGACGAGTACACCAGGCCCAACGAGTAATTAGAAGAGTCAGCCA
CCAAAGTAGTGAATAGACCATCGGGGCGGTCAGTAGTCAAAGACGCCAACAAAATTTCACTGACAGGGAA
CTTTTTGACATCTTCAGAAAGTTCGTATTCAGTAGTCAATTGCCGAGCATCAATAATGGGGATTATACCA
GAAGCAACAGTGGAAGTCACATCTACCAACTTTGCGGTCTCAGAAAAAGCATAAACAGTTCTACTACCGC
CATTAGTGAAACTTTTCAAATCGCCCAGTGGAGAAGAAAAAGGCACAGCGATACTAGCATTAGCGGGCAA
GGATGCAACTTTATCAACCAGGGTCCTATAGATAACCCTAGCGCCTGGGATCATCCTTTGGACAACTCTT
TCTGCCAAATCTAGGTCCAAAATCACTTCATTGATACCATTATTGTACAACTTGAGCAAGTTGTCGATCA
GCTCCTCAAATTGGTCCTCTGTAACGGATGACTCAACTTGCACATTAACTTGAAGCTCAGTCGATTGAGT
GAACTTGATCAGGTTGTGCAGCTGGTCAGCAGCATAGGGAAACACGGCTTTTCCTACCAAACTCAAGGAA
TTATCAAACTCTGCAACACTTGCGTATGCAGGTAGCAAGGGAAATGTCATACTTGAAGTCGGACAGTGAG
TGTAGTCTTGAGAAATTCTGAAGCCGTATTTTTATTATCAGTGAGTCAGTCATCAGGAGATCCTCTACGC
CGGACGCATCGTGGCCGACCTGCAGGGGGGGGGGGGCGCTGAGGTCTGCCTCGTGAAGAAGGTGTTGCTG
ACTCATACCAGGCCTGAATCGCCCCATCATCCAGCCAGAAAGTGAGGGAGCCACGGTTGATGAGAGCTTT
GTTGTAGGTGGACCAGTTGGTGATTTTGAACTTTTGCTTTGCCACGGAACGGTCTGCGTTGTCGGGAAGA
TGCGTGATCTGATCCTTCAACTCAGCAAAAGTTCGATTTATTCAACAAAGCCGCCGTCCCGTCAAGTCAG
CGTAATGCTCTGCCAGTGTTACAACCAATTAACCAATTCTGATTAGAAAAACTCATCGAGCATCAAATGA
AACTGCAATTTATTCATATCAGGATTATCAATACCATATTTTTGAAAAAGCCGTTTCTGTAATGAAGGAG
AAAACTCACCGAGGCAGTTCCATAGGATGGCAAGATCCTGGTATCGGTCTGCGATTCCGACTCGTCCAAC
ATCAATACAACCTATTAATTTCCCCTCGTCAAAAATAAGGTTATCAAGTGAGAAATCACCATGAGTGACG
ACTGAATCCGGTGAGAATGGCAAAAGCTTATGCATTTCTTTCCAGACTTGTTCAACAGGCCAGCCATTAC
GCTCGTCATCAAAATCACTCGCATCAACCAAACCGTTATTCATTCGTGATTGCGCCTGAGCGAGACGAAA
TACGCGATCGCTGTTAAAAGGACAATTACAAACAGGAATCGAATGCAACCGGCGCAGGAACACTGCCAGC
GCATCAACAATATTTTCACCTGAATCAGGATATTCTTCTAATACCTGGAATGCTGTTTTCCCGGGGATCG
CAGTGGTGAGTAACCATGCATCATCAGGAGTACGGATAAAATGCTTGATGGTCGGAAGAGGCATAAATTC
CGTCAGCCAGTTTAGTCTGACCATCTCATCTGTAACATCATTGGCAACGCTACCTTTGCCATGTTTCAGA
AACAACTCTGGCGCATCGGGCTTCCCATACAATCGATAGATTGTCGCACCTGATTGCCCGACATTATCGC
GAGCCCATTTATACCCATATAAATCAGCATCCATGTTGGAATTTAATCGCGGCCTCGAGCAAGACGTTTC
CCGTTGAATATGGCTCATAACACCCCTTGTATTACTGTTTATGTAAGCAGACAGTTTTATTGTTCATGAT
GATATATTTTTATCTTGTGCAATGTAACATCAGAGATTTTGAGACACAACGTGGCTTTCCCCCCCCCCCC
TGCAGGTCGGCATCACCGGCGCCACAGGTGCGGTTGCTGGCGCCTATATCGCCGACATCACCGATGGGGA
AGATCGGGCTCGCCACTTCGGGCTCATGAGCGCTTGTTTCGGCGTGGGTATGGTGGCAGGCCCCGTGGCC
GGGGGACTGTTGGGCGCCATCTCCTTGCATGCACCATTCCTTGCGGCGGCGGTGCTCAACGGCCTCAACC
TACTACTGGGCTGCTTCCTAATGCAGGAGTCGCATAAGGGAGAGCGTCGAGTATCTATGATTGGAAGTAT
GGGAATGGTGATACCCGCATTCTTCAGTGTCTTGAGGTCTCCTATCAGATTATGCCCAACTAAAGCAACC
GGAGGAGGAGATTTCATGGTAAATTTCTCTGACTTTTGGTCATCAGTAGACTCGAACTGTGAGACTATCT
CGGTTATGACAGCAGAAATGTCCTTCTTGGAGACAGTAAATGAAGTCCCACCAATAAAGAAATCCTTGTT
ATCAGGAACAAACTTCTTGTTTCGAACTTTTTCGGTGCCTTGAACTATAAAATGTAGAGTGGATATGTCG
GGTAGGAATGGAGCGGGCAAATGCTTACCTTCTGGACCTTCAAGAGGTATGTAGGGTTTGTAGATACTGA
TGCCAACTTCAGTGACAACGTTGCTATTTCGTTCAAACCATTCCGAATCCAGAGAAATCAAAGTTGTTTG
TCTACTATTGATCCAAGCCAGTGCGGTCTTGAAACTGACAATAGTGTGCTCGTGTTTTGAGGTCATCTTT
GTATGAATAAATCTAGTCTTTGATCTAAATAATCTTGACGAGCCAGACGATAATACCAATCTAAACTCTT
TAAACGTTAAAGGACAAGTATGTCTGCCTGTATTAAACCCCAAATCAGCTCGTAGTCTGATCCTCATCAA
CTTGAGGGGCACTATCTTGTTTTAGAGAAATTTGCGGAGATGCGATATCGAGAAAAAGGTACGCTGATTT
TAAACGTGAAATTTATCTCAAGATCTGCTGCCTCGCGCGTTTCGGTGATGACGGTGAAAACCTCTGACAC
ATGCAGCTCCCGGAGACGGTCACAGCTTGTCTGTAAGCGGATGCCGGGAGCAGACAAGCCCGTCAGGGCG
CGTCAGCGGGTGTTGGCGGGTGTCGGGGCGCAGCCATGACCCAGTCACGTAGCGATAGCGGAGTGTATAC
TGGCTTAACTATGCGGCATCAGAGCAGATTGTACTGAGAGTGCACCATATGCGGTGTGAAATACCGCACA
GATGCGTAAGGAGAAAATACCGCATCAGGCGCTCAACCGCTTCCTCGCTCACTGACTCGCTGCGCTCGGT
CGTTCGGCTGCGGCGAGCGGTATCAGCTCACTCAAAGGCGGTAATACGGTTATCCACAGAATCAGGGGAT
AACGCAGGAAAGAACATGTGAGCAAAAGGCCAGCAAAAGGCCAGGAACCGTAAAAAGGCCGCGTTGCTGG
CGTTTTTCCATAGGCTCCGCCCCCCTGACGAGCATCACAAAAATCGACGCTCAAGTCAGAGGTGGCGAAA
CCCGACAGGACTATAAAGATACCAGGCGTTTCCCCCTGGAAGCTCCCTCGTGCGCTCTCCTGTTCCGACC
CTGCCGCTTACCGGATACCTGTCCGCCTTTCTCCCTTCGGGAAGCGTGGCGCTTTCTCATAGCTCACGCT
GTAGGTATCTCAGTTCGGTGTAGGTCGTTCGCTCCAAGCTGGGCTGTGTGCACGAACCCCCCGTTCAGCC
CGACCGCTGCGCCTTATCCGGTAACTATCGTCTTGAGTCCAACCCGGTAAGACACGACTTATCGCCACTG
GCAGCAGCCACTGGTAACAGGATTAGCAGAGCGAGGTATGTAGGCGGTGCTACAGAGTTCTTGAAGTGGT
GGCCTAACTACGGCTACACTAGAAGGACAGTATTTGGTATCTGCGCTCTGCTGAAGCCAGTTACCTTCGG
AAAAAGAGTTGGTAGCTCTTGATCCGGCAAACAAACCACCGCTGGTAGCGGTGGTTTTTTTGTTTGCAAG
CAGCAGATTACGCGCAGAAAAAAAGGATCTCAAGAAGATCCTTTGATCTTTTCTACGGGGTCTGACGCTC
AGTGGAACGAAAACTCACGTTAAGGGATTTTGGTCATGAGATTATCAAAAAGGATCTTCACCTAGATCCT
TTTAAATTAAAAATGAAGTTTTAAATCAATCTAAAGTATATATGAGTAAACTTGGTCTGACAGTTACCAA
TGCTTAATCAGTGAGGCACCTATCTCAGCGATCTGTCTATTTCGTTCATCCATAGTTGCCTGACTCCCCG
TCGTGTAGATAACTACGATACGGGAGGGCTTACCATCTGGCCCCAGTGCTGCAATGATACCGCGAGACCC
ACGCTCACCGGCTCCAGATTTATCAGCAATAAACCAGCCAGCCGGAAGGGCCGAGCGCAGAAGTGGTCCT
GCAACTTTATCCGCCTCCATCCAGTCTATTAATTGTTGCCGGGAAGCTAGAGTAAGTAGTTCGCCAGTTA
ATAGTTTGCGCAACGTTGTTGCCATTGCTGCAGGCATCGTGGTGTCACGCTCGTCGTTTGGTATGGCTTC
ATTCAGCTCCGGTTCCCAACGATCAAGGCGAGTTACATGATCCCCCATGTTGTGCAAAAAAGCGGTTAGC
TCCTTCGGTCCTCCGATCGTTGTCAGAAGTAAGTTGGCCGCAGTGTTATCACTCATGGTTATGGCAGCAC
TGCATAATTCTCTTACTGTCATGCCATCCGTAAGATGCTTTTCTGTGACTGGTGAGTACTCAACCAAGTC
ATTCTGAGAATAGTGTATGCGGCGACCGAGTTGCTCTTGCCCGGCGTCAACACGGGATAATACCGCGCCA
CATAGCAGAACTTTAAAAGTGCTCATCATTGGAAAACGTTCTTCGGGGCGAAAACTCTCAAGGATCTTAC
CGCTGTTGAGATCCAGTTCGATGTAACCCACTCGTGCACCCAACTGATCTTCAGCATCTTTTACTTTCAC
CAGCGTTTCTGGGTGAGCAAAAACAGGAAGGCAAAATGCCGCAAAAAAGGGAATAAGGGCGACACGGAAA
TGTTGAATACTCATACTCTTCCTTTTTCAATATTATTGAAGCATTTATCAGGGTTATTGTCTCATGAGCG
GATACATATTTGAATGTATTTAGAAAAATAAACAAATAGGGGTTCCGCGCACATTTCCCCGAAAAGTGCC
ACCTGACGTCTAAGAAACCATTATTATCATGACATTAACCTATAAAAATAGGCGTATCACGAGGCCCTTT
CGTCTTCAAGAATTAATTCTCATGTTTGACAGCTTATCATCGATAAGCTGACTCATGTTGGTATTGTGAA
ATAGACGCAGATCGGGAACACTGAAAAATAACAGTTATTATTCG
Features (pLannotate 1.2.2; 17 found; start..end, strand, type, name):
      2..937     +  promoter       AOX1 promoter: Pichia pastoris AOX1; inducible promoter, regulated by methanol
    949..1215    +  CDS            α-factor secretion signal: N-terminal secretion signal from S. cerevisiae alpha-factor; MFα1; Cleavage by the Kex2 protease occurs after the dibasic KR sequence. The EA dipeptides are then removed by dipeptidyl aminopeptidase A.
   1231..1536    -  CDS            ccdB: CcdB, a bacterial toxin that poisons DNA gyrase; ccdB; Plasmids containing the ccdB gene cannot be propagated in standard E. coli strains.
   1610..1753    +  CDS            AOX1 (fragment): ALOX1_KOMPC - Experimental evidence at protein level: Swiss-Prot protein existence level 1. Major isoform of alcohol oxidase, which catalyzes the oxidation of methanol to formaldehyde and hydrogen peroxide, the first step in the methanol utilization pathway of methylotrophic yeasts. From Komagataella phaffii (strain ATCC 76273 / CBS 7435 / CECT 11047 / NRRL Y-11430 / Wegner 21-1) (Yeast) (Pichia pastoris).
   1757..2003    +  terminator     AOX1 terminator: Pichia pastoris AOX1; transcription terminator for AOX1
   2086..2379    +  CDS            TcR (fragment): tetracycline efflux protein; tet; confers resistance to tetracycline
   2416..4950    -  CDS            PpHIS4: multifunctional enzyme, required for histidine biosynthesis; Pichia pastoris HIS4; auxotrophic marker for Pichia pastoris
   5076..5222    -  CDS            TRA2_ECOLX (fragment): Protein predicted: Swiss-Prot protein existence level 4. Required for transposition of transposon Tn903. From Escherichia coli.
   5363..6178    -  CDS            KanR: aminoglycoside phosphotransferase; aph(3')-Ia; confers resistance to kanamycin in bacteria or G418 (Geneticin®) in eukaryotes
   6308..6560    +  CDS            TcR (fragment): tetracycline efflux protein; tet; confers resistance to tetracycline
   6557..7305    +  misc_feature   AOX1 3' fragment: region downstream of Pichia pastoris AOX1 gene
   7307..7347    +  CDS            rop (fragment): Rop protein, which maintains plasmids at low copy number; rop
   7449..7589    +  misc_feature   bom: basis of mobility region from pBR322
   7775..8363    -  rep_origin     ori: high-copy-number ColE1/pMB1/pBR322/pUC origin of replication
   8534..9394    -  CDS            AmpR: β-lactamase; bla; confers resistance to ampicillin, carbenicillin, and related antibiotics
   9395..9499    -  promoter       AmpR promoter: bla
   9616..9639    +  promoter       tet promoter (fragment): E. coli promoter for tetracycline efflux protein gene
