[The description below was written by a language model from this plasmid's Addgene catalogue record and pLannotate feature annotations shown in this document.]
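Description:
pLyGo-Kp-1 is an empty yeast expression backbone derived from pPIC9K, built for cloning a sequence of interest, specifically lytic polysaccharide monooxygenases (LPMOs), for secreted production in Komagataella phaffii (Pichia pastoris). It is an E. coli/Pichia shuttle vector of roughly 9.7 kb. In bacteria it replicates from a ColE1/pBR322-type origin with an adjacent bom site, and the catalogue lists it as low copy. The catalogue specifies kanamycin selection, and the feature table shows both a Tn903-derived KanR gene (which can also confer G418 resistance in eukaryotes) and an AmpR cassette. Remnants of the tetracycline resistance gene, its promoter and rop are carried over from the pBR322 lineage and are only fragments. In yeast, selection relies on the Pichia HIS4 auxotrophic marker.

The expression unit consists of the methanol-inducible AOX1 promoter followed by the S. cerevisiae α-factor secretion signal, then the LyGo cassette, and finally a short AOX1 coding fragment and the AOX1 transcription terminator. The LyGo cassette is a ccdB gene, annotated on the reverse strand, flanked by SapI sites according to the record. Because CcdB poisons DNA gyrase, the uncut vector must be maintained in a ccdB-tolerant strain. Replacing the cassette with an insert by SapI-based cloning removes the toxin, so standard E. coli strains counterselect against parental plasmid. As a type IIS enzyme that cuts outside its recognition site, SapI allows the insert to be joined directly to the secretion signal. A separate AOX1 3' fragment, together with the promoter region and HIS4, provides homology of the kind used in pPIC9K-type vectors for chromosomal integration. The plasmid is part of a platform for rapid screening of LPMO production across hosts.
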