Addgene plasmid #163143: pLyGo-Kp-1
Purpose: (Empty Backbone) pLyGo cloning vector for a sequence of interest (LPMO) in K. phaffii. Vector encoding the alfa-MF pre-sequence and the LyGo cassette (SapI-ccdB-SapI)
Depositing lab: Morten Norholm. Depositing organization: Danmarks Tekniske Universitet. Publication: LyGo: A Platform for Rapid Screening of Lytic Polysaccharide Monooxygenase Production. Hernandez-Rollan C, Falkenberg KB, Rennig M, Bertelsen AB, Ipsen JO, Brander S, Daley DO, Johansen KS, Norholm MHH. ACS Synth Biol. 2021 Apr 16;10(4):897-906. doi: 10.1021/acssynbio.1c00034. Epub 2021 Apr 2. PubMed 33797234.
Backbone
  Vector backbone: pPIC9K
  Backbone size (bp): 9712
  Vector type: Yeast Expression, Synthetic Biology
  Promoter: AOX1
  Selectable markers: HIS4
Growth in bacteria
  Bacterial resistance: Kanamycin, 50 μg/mL
  Growth temperature: 37°C
  Growth strain: ccdB Survival
  Copy number: Low Copy
Gene/Insert
  Cloning method: Restriction Enzyme
Terms and licenses: Academic/Nonprofit Terms; Industry Terms: Not Available to Industry
Depositor comments: Please visit https://www.biorxiv.org/content/10.1101/2020.11.04.368555v1 for bioRxiv preprint.
How to cite: pLyGo-Kp-1 was a gift from Morten Norholm (Addgene plasmid # 163143 ; http://n2t.net/addgene:163143 ; RRID:Addgene_163143)
